>Addgene plasmid #36468 | Hox A13b | addgene partial sequence | sequence record 46673 | T7 5'-TAATACGACTCACTATAGGG-3'
GGCGGCCGCGGGAAATTCGATTTCTCGTGACGTGGAACAGATGGTGGAATGGATTTCAGAATAAATAATG
GTGATTGTCCTTCCATTTACACCACTTTTTGTATTTCAGTTTTAATAATCTCCAGGATTTAACTGATGCC
CTTGTACTTGTTGACCACTTTCTTTTCTTTTACCCGCCTGTTCTGAAACCAGATGGTCACTTGTCGCTCG
GTCAGGTTTGTGTGAGCAGATATCCTTCTTCGTTTGTCCTTTGTGATGCACTTATTTGTGGCATATTCTC
GTTCTAGTTCCTTCAATTGAACCTTGGTGTAGGGAACCCGCTTCTTTCTCCCTCGACGTACTGAGGCTCC
ATCGGTACCTGACACGGTATCTTGGATAGACGATTTCCACAAGGTACTTGACTGTGTTTGATCTTTCGGG
CAGTACACTGGACTGCTCCACCCGTTAGTGATTGCCCACGGCTGGTACGTTTCCACAGGCAGTAGAGATT
CATGTCTCGGTTCCGAAGGAGCGCTCAGCGCAGGTACAACTGGCACGTCAAGGTAACTTGGTACAGGCTG
GTAAGGGCCAGACGAGTAGCCCTGGTAGAAAGCAAATTCCTTTGCTCGAGAAGGAAACTCCTCTCCAGAA
ACAGAAGTGTCCATGTATTTTTCTCCATATGTGGTGGGTTGCGTGCAGGACTTGGGCATCCTACACGGGT
AATAGCTGCCGCCAAAATATCCATAGGGCAAAGAAGCACTTGGGGTATTTTGCACGGCCGAACACGGGCT
GCATTGTTTGACAGGCTCTCCCATGCCCGACACTGGCACCTCACTCGATGTGTAGGTTGTACTCGGAGCC
AAAGTAGACGGATGGGCAATGAGATTCCTACACTGGTTCGCAGCAAAATTGCCTCCC
