[The description below was written by a language model from this plasmid's Addgene catalogue record.]
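Description:
Hox A13b is a riboprobe synthesis plasmid built on the Promega pGEM-T backbone (about 3 kb without insert), a small bacterial cloning vector commonly used to capture PCR products and to serve as a template for in vitro transcription. It is propagated in E. coli under ampicillin selection; the record lists the copy number as unknown and includes no feature table, so the replication origin and other backbone elements are not itemised here.

The insert is zebrafish (Danio rerio) hoxA13b, a posterior homeobox gene of the Hox A cluster, placed next to a T7 promoter, which is the promoter the record names for the insert and also the site of the listed sequencing primer. A Pst site is recorded as the retained 5′ cloning site, while the 3′ site is not given. The insert size, its orientation, and whether T7 yields sense or antisense transcript are not stated. Repository sequencing found an F232C substitution relative to the reference protein entry; the depositing laboratory regards this as an allelic difference typical of outbred fish strains and confirms that this is the exact plasmid used in its published work. The Entrez Gene link in the catalogue points to hoxa11b rather than hoxa13b, an inconsistency that the record does not resolve.

The plasmid's purpose is to generate labelled RNA probes by in vitro transcription for detecting hoxa13b transcripts. The associated study examined phases of posterior Hox gene expression during zebrafish pectoral fin development, which is consistent with use in in situ hybridisation.
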