Addgene plasmid #36468: Hox A13b
Depositing lab: Robert Ho. Depositing organization: University of Chicago. Publication: Tri-phasic expression of posterior Hox genes during development of pectoral fins in zebrafish: implications for the evolution of vertebrate paired appendages. Ahn D, Ho RK. Dev Biol. 2008 Oct 1;322(1):220-33. Epub 2008 Jul 3. 10.1016/j.ydbio.2008.06.032 PubMed 18638469.
Backbone
  Vector backbone: pGEM-T
  Backbone manufacturer: Promega
  Backbone size w/o insert (bp): 3000
  Vector type: Riboprobe Synthesis
Growth in bacteria
  Bacterial resistance: Ampicillin, 100 μg/mL
  Growth temperature: 37°C
  Growth strain: DH5alpha
  Copy number: Unknown
Gene/Insert
  Gene/Insert name: hoxA13b (alt names: homeobox A13b; Hoxa-13; wu:fa66g07)
  Species: D. rerio (zebrafish)
  Mutation: F232C
  GenBank ID: AAH90761.1
  Entrez Gene: hoxa11b (a.k.a. Hoxa-11, hoxa11, im:7142641)
  Promoter: T7
  Cloning method: Restriction Enzyme; 5′ cloning site Pst (not destroyed); 3′ cloning site None (unknown if destroyed)
  Sequencing primers: 5′ T7
Terms and licenses: Academic/Nonprofit Terms; Industry Terms: Not Available to Industry
Depositor comments: Please note that Addgene's sequencing results indicate the Hox A13b insert in this plasmid contains a F232C mutation when compared to GenBank entry AAH90761.1. The depositing laboratory believes these are allelic differences common with outbred strains and this is the exact plasmid they used in the associated publication.
How to cite: Hox A13b was a gift from Robert Ho (Addgene plasmid # 36468 ; http://n2t.net/addgene:36468 ; RRID:Addgene_36468)
